Addgene plasmid #140409: GS1.1/ADPGPP-350
Purpose: mApple expression regulated by the CaMV35S promoter, mCitrine expression regulated by a truncated A. thaliana ADPGPP promoter. nourseothricin acetyl transferase selectable marker (nat)
Depositing lab: Mathias Pribil. Depositing organization: University of Copenhagen.
Backbone
  Vector backbone: pB2GW7
  Backbone manufacturer: https://gateway.psb.ugent.be
  Backbone size w/o insert (bp): 8179
  Modifications to backbone: BASTA resistance marker (bar) replaced with nourseothricin resistance marker (nat).
  Vector type: Plant Expression, Synthetic Biology
  Selectable markers: Nourseothricin/streptothricin
Growth in bacteria
  Bacterial resistance: Spectinomycin, 50 μg/mL
  Growth temperature: 37°C
  Growth strain: DH5alpha
  Copy number: Low Copy
Gene/Insert 1
  Gene/Insert name: mApple
  Species: Synthetic
  Insert size (bp): 711
  Promoter: Cauliflower mosaic virus 35S
  Cloning method: Gateway Cloning
  Sequencing primers: 5′ CTCGGATTCCATTGCCCAGCTAT; 3′ ATATGCTCAACACATGAGCGA
Gene/Insert 2
  Gene/Insert name: mCitrine
  Species: Synthetic
  Insert size (bp): 720
  Promoter: A. thaliana truncated ADPGPP
  Cloning method: Gibson Cloning
  Sequencing primers: 5′ CTGGTCGAGCTGGACGGCGACG; 3′ CACGAACTCCAGCAGGACCATG
Resource information
  A portion of this plasmid was derived from a plasmid made by: mApple was amplified from mApple-pBAD, a gift from Michael Davidson & Nathan Shaner & Roger Tsien (Addgene plasmid # 54536 ; http://n2t.net/addgene:54536 ; RRID:Addgene_54536). The mCitrine coding sequence was originally obtained from the pET mCitrine LIC cloning vector (a gift from Scott Gradia (Addgene plasmid # 29771)).
Terms and licenses: Academic/Nonprofit Terms; Industry Terms: Not Available to Industry
How to cite: GS1.1/ADPGPP-350 was a gift from Mathias Pribil (Addgene plasmid # 140409 ; http://n2t.net/addgene:140409 ; RRID:Addgene_140409)
