[The description below was written by a language model from this plasmid's Addgene catalogue record and pLannotate feature annotations shown in this document.]
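Description:
GS1.1/ADPGPP-350 is a dual-fluorescent-reporter plant binary vector built on the Gateway destination vector pB2GW7, in which the original BASTA resistance gene (bar) has been replaced by a nourseothricin acetyltransferase (nat) marker. The backbone outside the T-DNA borders carries the pVS1 replication and stability functions (oriV, RepA, StaA), which typically support maintenance in Agrobacterium. It also carries a ColE1/pBR322-type origin with a bom site for propagation in E. coli. Bacterial selection is by spectinomycin through an aadA (SmR) gene, and the plasmid is listed as low copy.

Between the nopaline-type left and right T-DNA border repeats lie three expression units. mApple, introduced by Gateway cloning, is driven by the constitutive CaMV 35S promoter with a fragment of the TMV Ω translational leader, and is followed by a CaMV poly(A) signal. mCitrine, added by Gibson assembly, sits in the opposite orientation with a NOS terminator and is controlled by a truncated Arabidopsis thaliana ADPGPP promoter. This promoter is not annotated in the feature tables but presumably occupies the unannotated stretch upstream of the mCitrine coding sequence. The nat cassette, flanked by the NOS promoter and terminator, provides nourseothricin selection of transformed plant cells.

The layout suggests a ratiometric promoter-testing design in which 35S-driven mApple could serve as an internal reference for mCitrine output from the truncated test promoter, although the record does not state this explicitly.

The two sequence records differ in length (11,415 versus 10,804 nt). The sequenced version contains an extra region matching CaMV sequence immediately upstream of the 35S promoter, and the annotated features are otherwise identical.
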