Features (pLannotate 1.2.2; 25 found; start..end, strand, type, name):
      1..345     +  promoter       CaMV 35S promoter: strong constitutive promoter from cauliflower mosaic virus
    298..344     +  promoter       minimal CaMV 35S promoter: minimal 35S promoter from cauliflower mosaic virus
    377..402     +  misc_feature   TMV Ω (fragment): translational enhancer from the tobacco mosaic virus 5'-leader sequence (Gallie et al., 1988)
    453..1163    +  CDS            mApple: photostable monomeric derivative of DsRed (Shaner et al., 2008) mammalian codon-optimized
   1169..1189    -  protein_bind   attB2: mutant version of attB; core recombination site for the Gateway® BP reaction BP Clonase™
   1261..1420    +  polyA_signal   CaMV poly(A) signal (fragment): cauliflower mosaic virus polyadenylation signal
   1510..1534    +  misc_feature   RB T-DNA repeat: right border repeat from nopaline C58 T-DNA
   1904..2305    +  CDS            Y4CG_SINFN (fragment): Protein inferred from homology: Swiss-Prot protein existence level 3. From Sinorhizobium fredii (strain NBRC 101917 / NGR234).
   2865..3494    +  CDS            pVS1 StaA: stability protein from the Pseudomonas plasmid pVS1 (Heeb et al., 2000)
   3923..4996    +  CDS            pVS1 RepA: replication protein from the Pseudomonas plasmid pVS1 (Heeb et al., 2000)
   5062..5256    +  rep_origin     pVS1 oriV: origin of replication for the Pseudomonas plasmid pVS1 (Heeb et al., 2000)
   5459..5498    +  CDS            rop (fragment): Rop protein, which maintains plasmids at low copy number; rop
   5600..5740    +  misc_feature   bom: basis of mobility region from pBR322
   5926..6514    -  rep_origin     ori: high-copy-number ColE1/pMB1/pBR322/pUC origin of replication
   6760..7547    -  CDS            SmR (fragment): aminoglycoside adenylyltransferase (Murphy, 1985); aadA; confers resistance to spectinomycin and streptomycin
   7558..7614    -  CDS            GmR (fragment): gentamycin acetyltransferase; aacC1; confers resistance to gentamycin
   7790..7813    -  promoter       Pc promoter (fragment): intI1 (promoter lies within the coding sequence); class 1 integron promoter
   8072..8096    +  misc_feature   LB T-DNA repeat: left border repeat from nopaline C58 T-DNA
   8189..8441    -  terminator     NOS terminator: nopaline synthase terminator and poly(A) signal
   8466..9030    -  CDS            NrsR (fragment): nourseothricin acetyltransferase; Streptomyces noursei nat1; confers resistance to nourseothricin
   9078..9257    -  promoter       NOS promoter: nopaline synthase promoter
   9367..9619    -  terminator     NOS terminator: nopaline synthase terminator and poly(A) signal
   9625..9646    +  protein_bind   attB2 (fragment): mutant version of attB; recombination site for the Gateway® BP reaction BP Clonase™
   9664..10380   -  CDS            mCitrine: mCitrine is a basic (constitutively fluorescent) yellow fluorescent protein published in 2001, derived from Aequorea victoria.
  10745..10804   -  protein_bind   attL1 (fragment): mutant version of attL; recombination site for the Gateway® LR reaction LR Clonase™
>Addgene plasmid #140409 | GS1.1/ADPGPP-350 | depositor full sequence | sequence record 272455 | GS1.1/ADPGPP-350 sequence 10804 bps
TGAGACTTTTCAACAAAGGGTAATATCGGGAAACCTCCTCGGATTCCATTGCCCAGCTATCTGTCACTTC
ATCAAAAGGACAGTAGAAAAGGAAGGTGGCACCTACAAATGCCATCATTGCGATAAAGGAAAGGCTATCG
TTCAAGATGCCCCTGCCGACAGTGGTCCCAAAGATGGACCCCCACCCACGAGGAGCATCGTGGAAAAAGA
AGACGTTCCAACCACGTCTTCAAAGCAAGTGGATTGATGTGATATCTCCACTGACGTAAGGGATGACGCA
CAATCCCACTATCCTTCGCAAGACCCTTCCTCTATATAAGGAAGTTCATTTCATTTGGAGAGGACTCCGG
TATTTTTACAACAATTACCACAACAAAACAAACAACAAACAACATTACAATTTACTATTCTAGTCGACCT
GCAGGCGGCCGCACTAGTGATATCACAAGTTTATGGTGAGCAAGGGCGAGGAGAATAACATGGCCATCAT
CAAGGAGTTCATGCGCTTCAAGGTGCACATGGAGGGCTCCGTGAACGGCCACGAGTTCGAGATCGAGGGC
GAGGGCGAGGGCCGCCCCTACGAGGCCTTTCAGACCGCTAAGCTGAAGGTGACCAAGGGTGGCCCCCTGC
CCTTCGCCTGGGACATCCTGTCCCCTCAGTTCATGTACGGCTCCAAGGTCTACATTAAGCACCCAGCCGA
CATCCCCGACTACTTCAAGCTGTCCTTCCCCGAGGGCTTCAGGTGGGAGCGCGTGATGAACTTCGAGGAC
GGCGGCATTATTCACGTTAACCAGGACTCCTCCCTGCAGGACGGCGTGTTCATCTACAAGGTGAAGCTGC
GCGGCACCAACTTCCCCTCCGACGGCCCCGTAATGCAGAAGAAGACCATGGGCTGGGAGGCCTCCGAGGA
GCGGATGTACCCCGAGGACGGCGCCCTGAAGAGCGAGATCAAGAAGAGGCTGAAGCTGAAGGACGGCGGC
CACTACGCCGCCGAGGTCAAGACCACCTACAAGGCCAAGAAGCCCGTGCAGCTGCCCGGCGCCTACATCG
TCGACATCAAGTTGGACATCGTGTCCCACAACGAGGACTACACCATCGTGGAACAGTACGAACGCGCCGA
GGGCCGCCACTCCACCGGCGGCATGGACGAGCTGTACAAGTAATCGTTCAGCTTTCTTGTACAAAGTGGT
GATATCCCGCGGCCATGCTAGAGTCCGCAAAAATCACCAGTCTCTCTCTACAAATCTATCTCTCTCTATT
TTTCTCCAGAATAATGTGTGAGTAGTTCCCAGATAAGGGAATTAGGGTTCTTATAGGGTTTCGCTCATGT
GTTGAGCATATAAGAAACCCTTAGTATGTATTTGTATTTGTAAAATACTTCTATCAATAAAATTTCTAAT
TCCTAAAACCAAAATCCAGTGACCTGCAGGCATGCGACGTCGGGCCCAAGCTTAGCTTGAGCTTGGATCA
GATTGTCGTTTCCCGCCTTCAGTTTAAACTATCAGTGTTTGACAGGATATATTGGCGGGTAAACCTAAGA
GAAAAGAGCGTTTATTAGAATAATCGGATATTTAAAAGGGCGTGAAAAGGTTTATCCGTTCGTCCATTTG
TATGTGCATGCCAACCACAGGGTTCCCCTCGGGATCAAAGTACTTTAAAGTACTTTAAAGTACTTTAAAG
TACTTTGATCCAACCCCTCCGCTGCTATAGTGCAGTCGGCTTCTGACGTTCAGTGCAGCCGTCTTCTGAA
AACGACATGTCGCACAAGTCCTAAGTTACGCGACAGGCTGCCGCCCTGCCCTTTTCCTGGCGTTTTCTTG
TCGCGTGTTTTAGTCGCATAAAGTAGAATACTTGCGACTAGAACCGGAGACATTACGCCATGAACAAGAG
CGCCGCCGCTGGCCTGCTGGGCTATGCCCGCGTCAGCACCGACGACCAGGACTTGACCAACCAACGGGCC
GAACTGCACGCGGCCGGCTGCACCAAGCTGTTTTCCGAGAAGATCACCGGCACCAGGCGCGACCGCCCGG
AGCTGGCCAGGATGCTTGACCACCTACGCCCTGGCGACGTTGTGACAGTGACCAGGCTAGACCGCCTGGC
CCGCAGCACCCGCGACCTACTGGACATTGCCGAGCGCATCCAGGAGGCCGGCGCGGGCCTGCGTAGCCTG
GCAGAGCCGTGGGCCGACACCACCACGCCGGCCGGCCGCATGGTGTTGACCGTGTTCGCCGGCATTGCCG
AGTTCGAGCGTTCCCTAATCATCGACCGCACCCGGAGCGGGCGCGAGGCCGCCAAGGCCCGAGGCGTGAA
GTTTGGCCCCCGCCCTACCCTCACCCCGGCACAGATCGCGCACGCCCGCGAGCTGATCGACCAGGAAGGC
CGCACCGTGAAAGAGGCGGCTGCACTGCTTGGCGTGCATCGCTCGACCCTGTACCGCGCACTTGAGCGCA
GCGAGGAAGTGACGCCCACCGAGGCCAGGCGGCGCGGTGCCTTCCGTGAGGACGCATTGACCGAGGCCGA
CGCCCTGGCGGCCGCCGAGAATGAACGCCAAGAGGAACAAGCATGAAACCGCACCAGGACGGCCAGGACG
AACCGTTTTTCATTACCGAAGAGATCGAGGCGGAGATGATCGCGGCCGGGTACGTGTTCGAGCCGCCCGC
GCACGTCTCAACCGTGCGGCTGCATGAAATCCTGGCCGGTTTGTCTGATGCCAAGCTGGCGGCCTGGCCG
GCCAGCTTGGCCGCTGAAGAAACCGAGCGCCGCCGTCTAAAAAGGTGATGTGTATTTGAGTAAAACAGCT
TGCGTCATGCGGTCGCTGCGTATATGATGCGATGAGTAAATAAACAAATACGCAAGGGGAACGCATGAAG
GTTATCGCTGTACTTAACCAGAAAGGCGGGTCAGGCAAGACGACCATCGCAACCCATCTAGCCCGCGCCC
TGCAACTCGCCGGGGCCGATGTTCTGTTAGTCGATTCCGATCCCCAGGGCAGTGCCCGCGATTGGGCGGC
CGTGCGGGAAGATCAACCGCTAACCGTTGTCGGCATCGACCGCCCGACGATTGACCGCGACGTGAAGGCC
ATCGGCCGGCGCGACTTCGTAGTGATCGACGGAGCGCCCCAGGCGGCGGACTTGGCTGTGTCCGCGATCA
AGGCAGCCGACTTCGTGCTGATTCCGGTGCAGCCAAGCCCTTACGACATATGGGCCACCGCCGACCTGGT
GGAGCTGGTTAAGCAGCGCATTGAGGTCACGGATGGAAGGCTACAAGCGGCCTTTGTCGTGTCGCGGGCG
ATCAAAGGCACGCGCATCGGCGGTGAGGTTGCCGAGGCGCTGGCCGGGTACGAGCTGCCCATTCTTGAGT
CCCGTATCACGCAGCGCGTGAGCTACCCAGGCACTGCCGCCGCCGGCACAACCGTTCTTGAATCAGAACC
CGAGGGCGACGCTGCCCGCGAGGTCCAGGCGCTGGCCGCTGAAATTAAATCAAAACTCATTTGAGTTAAT
GAGGTAAAGAGAAAATGAGCAAAAGCACAAACACGCTAAGTGCCGGCCGTCCGAGCGCACGCAGCAGCAA
GGCTGCAACGTTGGCCAGCCTGGCAGACACGCCAGCCATGAAGCGGGTCAACTTTCAGTTGCCGGCGGAG
GATCACACCAAGCTGAAGATGTACGCGGTACGCCAAGGCAAGACCATTACCGAGCTGCTATCTGAATACA
TCGCGCAGCTACCAGAGTAAATGAGCAAATGAATAAATGAGTAGATGAATTTTAGCGGCTAAAGGAGGCG
GCATGGAAAATCAAGAACAACCAGGCACCGACGCCGTGGAATGCCCCATGTGTGGAGGAACGGGCGGTTG
GCCAGGCGTAAGCGGCTGGGTTGTCTGCCGGCCCTGCAATGGCACTGGAACCCCCAAGCCCGAGGAATCG
GCGTGAGCGGTCGCAAACCATCCGGCCCGGTACAAATCGGCGCGGCGCTGGGTGATGACCTGGTGGAGAA
GTTGAAGGCCGCGCAGGCCGCCCAGCGGCAACGCATCGAGGCAGAAGCACGCCCCGGTGAATCGTGGCAA
GCGGCCGCTGATCGAATCCGCAAAGAATCCCGGCAACCGCCGGCAGCCGGTGCGCCGTCGATTAGGAAGC
CGCCCAAGGGCGACGAGCAACCAGATTTTTTCGTTCCGATGCTCTATGACGTGGGCACCCGCGATAGTCG
CAGCATCATGGACGTGGCCGTTTTCCGTCTGTCGAAGCGTGACCGACGAGCTGGCGAGGTGATCCGCTAC
GAGCTTCCAGACGGGCACGTAGAGGTTTCCGCAGGGCCGGCCGGCATGGCCAGTGTGTGGGATTACGACC
TGGTACTGATGGCGGTTTCCCATCTAACCGAATCCATGAACCGATACCGGGAAGGGAAGGGAGACAAGCC
CGGCCGCGTGTTCCGTCCACACGTTGCGGACGTACTCAAGTTCTGCCGGCGAGCCGATGGCGGAAAGCAG
AAAGACGACCTGGTAGAAACCTGCATTCGGTTAAACACCACGCACGTTGCCATGCAGCGTACGAAGAAGG
CCAAGAACGGCCGCCTGGTGACGGTATCCGAGGGTGAAGCCTTGATTAGCCGCTACAAGATCGTAAAGAG
CGAAACCGGGCGGCCGGAGTACATCGAGATCGAGCTAGCTGATTGGATGTACCGCGAGATCACAGAAGGC
AAGAACCCGGACGTGCTGACGGTTCACCCCGATTACTTTTTGATCGATCCCGGCATCGGCCGTTTTCTCT
ACCGCCTGGCACGCCGCGCCGCAGGCAAGGCAGAAGCCAGATGGTTGTTCAAGACGATCTACGAACGCAG
TGGCAGCGCCGGAGAGTTCAAGAAGTTCTGTTTCACCGTGCGCAAGCTGATCGGGTCAAATGACCTGCCG
GAGTACGATTTGAAGGAGGAGGCGGGGCAGGCTGGCCCGATCCTAGTCATGCGCTACCGCAACCTGATCG
AGGGCGAAGCATCCGCCGGTTCCTAATGTACGGAGCAGATGCTAGGGCAAATTGCCCTAGCAGGGGAAAA
AGGTCGAAAAGGTCTCTTTCCTGTGGATAGCACGTACATTGGGAACCCAAAGCCGTACATTGGGAACCGG
AACCCGTACATTGGGAACCCAAAGCCGTACATTGGGAACCGGTCACACATGTAAGTGACTGATATAAAAG
AGAAAAAAGGCGATTTTTCCGCCTAAAACTCTTTAAAACTTATTAAAACTCTTAAAACCCGCCTGGCCTG
TGCATAACTGTCTGGCCAGCGCACAGCCGAAGAGCTGCAAAAAGCGCCTACCCTTCGGTCGCTGCGCTCC
CTACGCCCCGCCGCTTCGCGTCGGCCTATCGCGGCCGCTGGCCGCTCAAAAATGGCTGGCCTACGGCCAG
GCAATCTACCAGGGCGCGGACAAGCCGCGCCGTCGCCACTCGACCGCCGGCGCCCACATCAAGGCACCCT
GCCTCGCGCGTTTCGGTGATGACGGTGAAAACCTCTGACACATGCAGCTCCCGGAGACGGTCACAGCTTG
TCTGTAAGCGGATGCCGGGAGCAGACAAGCCCGTCAGGGCGCGTCAGCGGGTGTTGGCGGGTGTCGGGGC
GCAGCCATGACCCAGTCACGTAGCGATAGCGGAGTGTATACTGGCTTAACTATGCGGCATCAGAGCAGAT
TGTACTGAGAGTGCACCATATGCGGTGTGAAATACCGCACAGATGCGTAAGGAGAAAATACCGCATCAGG
CGCTCTTCCGCTTCCTCGCTCACTGACTCGCTGCGCTCGGTCGTTCGGCTGCGGCGAGCGGTATCAGCTC
ACTCAAAGGCGGTAATACGGTTATCCACAGAATCAGGGGATAACGCAGGAAAGAACATGTGAGCAAAAGG
CCAGCAAAAGGCCAGGAACCGTAAAAAGGCCGCGTTGCTGGCGTTTTTCCATAGGCTCCGCCCCCCTGAC
GAGCATCACAAAAATCGACGCTCAAGTCAGAGGTGGCGAAACCCGACAGGACTATAAAGATACCAGGCGT
TTCCCCCTGGAAGCTCCCTCGTGCGCTCTCCTGTTCCGACCCTGCCGCTTACCGGATACCTGTCCGCCTT
TCTCCCTTCGGGAAGCGTGGCGCTTTCTCATAGCTCACGCTGTAGGTATCTCAGTTCGGTGTAGGTCGTT
CGCTCCAAGCTGGGCTGTGTGCACGAACCCCCCGTTCAGCCCGACCGCTGCGCCTTATCCGGTAACTATC
GTCTTGAGTCCAACCCGGTAAGACACGACTTATCGCCACTGGCAGCAGCCACTGGTAACAGGATTAGCAG
AGCGAGGTATGTAGGCGGTGCTACAGAGTTCTTGAAGTGGTGGCCTAACTACGGCTACACTAGAAGGACA
GTATTTGGTATCTGCGCTCTGCTGAAGCCAGTTACCTTCGGAAAAAGAGTTGGTAGCTCTTGATCCGGCA
AACAAACCACCGCTGGTAGCGGTGGTTTTTTTGTTTGCAAGCAGCAGATTACGCGCAGAAAAAAAGGATC
TCAAGAAGATCCTTTGATCTTTTCTACGGGGTCTGACGCTCAGTGGAACGAAAACTCACGTTAAGGGATT
TTGGTCATGCATGATATATCTCCCAATTTGTGTAGGGCTTATTATGCACGCTTAAAAATAATAAAAGCAG
ACTTGACCTGATAGTTTGGCTGTGAGCAATTATGTGCTTAGTGCATCTAACGCTTGAGTTAAGCCGCGCC
GCGAAGCGGCGTCGGCTTGAACGAATTTCTAGCTAGACATTATTTGCCGACTACCTTGGTGATCTCGCCT
TTCACGTAGTGGACAAATTCTTCCAACTGATCTGCGCGCGAGGCCAAGCGATCTTCTTCTTGTCCAAGAT
AAGCCTGTCTAGCTTCAAGTATGACGGGCTGATACTGGGCCGGCAGGCGCTCCATTGCCCAGTCGGCAGC
GACATCCTTCGGCGCGATTTTGCCGGTTACTGCGCTGTACCAAATGCGGGACAACGTAAGCACTACATTT
CGCTCATCGCCAGCCCAGTCGGGCGGCGAGTTCCATAGCGTTAAGGTTTCATTTAGCGCCTCAAATAGAT
CCTGTTCAGGAACCGGATCAAAGAGTTCCTCCGCCGCTGGACCTACCAAGGCAACGCTATGTTCTCTTGC
TTTTGTCAGCAAGATAGCCAGATCAATGTCGATCGTGGCTGGCTCGAAGATACCTGCAAGAATGTCATTG
CGCTGCCATTCTCCAAATTGCAGTTCGCGCTTAGCTGGATAACGCCACGGAATGATGTCGTCGTGCACAA
CAATGGTGACTTCTACAGCGCGGAGAATCTCGCTCTCTCCAGGGGAAGCCGAAGTTTCCAAAAGGTCGTT
GATCAAAGCTCGCCGCGTTGTTTCATCAAGCCTTACGGTCACCGTAACCAGCAAATCAATATCACTGTGT
GGCTTCAGGCCGCCATCCACTGCGGAGCCGTACAAATGTACGGCCAGCAACGTCGGTTCGAGATGGCGCT
CGATGACGCCAACTACCTCTGATAGTTGAGTCGATACTTCGGCGATCACCGCTTCCCCCATGATGTTTAA
CTTTGTTTTAGGGCGACTGCCCTGCTGCGTAACATCGTTGCTGCTCCATAACATCAAACATCGACCCACG
GCGTAACGCGCTTGCTGCTTGGATGCCCGAGGCATAGACTGTACCCCAAAAAAACAGTCATAACAAGCCA
TGAAAACCGCCACTGCGCCGTTACCACCGCTGCGTTCGGTCAAGGTTCTGGACCAGTTGCGTGAGCGCAT
ACGCTACTTGCATTACAGCTTACGAACCGAACAGGCTTATGTCCACTGGGTTCGTGCCCGAATTGATCAC
AGGCAGCAACGCTCTGTCATCGTTACAATCAACATGCTACCCTCCGCGAGATCATCCGTGTTTCAAACCC
GGCAGCTTAGTTGCCGTTCTTCCGAATAGCATCGGTAACATGAGCAAAGTCTGCCGCCTTACAACGGCTC
TCCCGCTGACGCCGTCCCGGACTGATGGGCTGCCTGTATCGAGTGGTGATTTTGTGCCGAGCTGCCGGTC
GGGGAGCTGTTGGCTGGCTGGTGGCAGGATATATTGTGGTGTAAACAAATTGACGCTTAGACAACTTAAT
AACACATTGCGGACGTTTTTAATGTACTGAATTAACGCCGAATTGAATTATCAGCTTGCATGCCGGTCGA
TCTAGTAACATAGATGACACCGCGCGCGATAATTTATCCTAGTTTGCGCGCTATATTTTGTTTTCTATCG
CGTATTAAATGTATAATTGCGGGACTCTAATCATAAAAACCCATCTCATAAATAACGTCATGCATTACAT
GTTAATTATTACATGCTTAACGTAATTCAACAGAAATTATATGATAATCATCGCAAGACCGGCAACAGGA
TTCAATCTTAAGAAACTTTATTGCCAAATGTTTGAACGATCTGCTTGACTCTAGGGGTCATCATTAGGGG
CAGGGCATGCTCATGTAGAGCGCCTGCTCGCCGTCCGAGGCGGTGCCGTCGTACAGGGCGGTGTCCAGGC
CGCAGAGGGTGAACCCCATCCGCCGGTACGCGTGGATCGCCGGTGCGTTGACGTTGGTGACCTCCAGCCA
GAGGTGCCCGGCACCCCGCTCGCGGGCGAACTCCGTCGCGAGCCCCATCAACGCGCGCCCGACCCCGTGC
CCCCGGTGCTCCGGGGCGACCTCGATGTCCTCGACGGTCAGCCGGCGGTTCCAGCCGGAGTACGAGACGA
CCACGAAGCCCGCCAGGTCGCCGTCGTCCCCGTACGCGACGAACGTCCGAGAGTCCGGGTCGCCGTCCTC
CCCGTCGTCCGATTCGTCGTCCGATTCGTCGTCGGGGAACACCTTGGTCAGGGGCGGGTCCACCGGCACC
TCCCGCAGGGTGAAGCCGTCCCCGGTGGCGGTGACGCGGAAGACGGTGTCGGTGGTGAAGGACCCATCCA
GTGCCTCGATGGCCTCGGCGTCCCCCGGGACACTGGTGCGGTACCGGTAAGCCGTGTCGTCAAGAGTGGT
ACCCATGGTAGATCCCCTCGATCGAGTTGAGAGTGAATATGAGACTCTAATTGGATACCGAGGGGAATTT
ATGGAACGTCAGTGGAGCATTTTTGACAAGAAATATTTGCTAGCTGATAGTGACCTTAGGCGACTTTTGA
ACGCGCAATAATGGTTTCTGACGTATGTGCTTAGCTCATTAAACTCCAGAAACCCGCGGCTCAGTGGCTC
CTTCAACGTTGCGGTTCTGTCAGTTCCAAACGTAAAACGGCTTGTCCCGCGTCATCGGCGGGGGTCATAA
CGTGACTCCCTTAATTCTCCGCTCATGATCGATAATTCGAGCTCTCCCATATGGTCGATCTAGTAACATA
GATGACACCGCGCGCGATAATTTATCCTAGTTTGCGCGCTATATTTTGTTTTCTATCGCGTATTAAATGT
ATAATTGCGGGACTCTAATCATAAAAACCCATCTCATAAATAACGTCATGCATTACATGTTAATTATTAC
ATGCTTAACGTAATTCAACAGAAATTATATGATAATCATCGCAAGACCGGCAACAGGATTCAATCTTAAG
AAACTTTATTGCCAAATGTTTGAACGATCTGCCAACTTTGTACAAGAAAGCTGGGTCGGCGCGCCCACCC
TTACTTGTACAGCTCGTCCATGCCGAGAGTGATCCCGGCGGCGGTCACGAACTCCAGCAGGACCATGTGA
TCGCGCTTCTCGTTGGGGTCTTTGCTCAGCTTGGACTGGTAGCTCAGGTAGTGGTTGTCGGGCAGCAGCA
CGGGGCCGTCGCCGATGGGGGTGTTCTGCTGGTAGTGGTCGGCGAGCTGCACGCTGCCGTCCTCGATGTT
GTGGCGGATCTTGAAGTTCACCTTGATGCCGTTCTTCTGCTTGTCGGCCATGATATAGACGTTGTGGCTG
TTGTAGTTGTACTCCAGCTTGTGCCCCAGGATGTTGCCGTCCTCCTTGAAGTCGATGCCCTTCAGCTCGA
TGCGGTTCACCAGGGTGTCGCCCTCGAACTTCACCTCGGCGCGGGTCTTGTAGTTGCCGTCGTCCTTGAA
GAAGATGGTGCGCTCCTGGACGTAGCCTTCGGGCATGGCGGACTTGAAGAAGTCGTGCTGCTTCATGTGG
TCGGGGTAGCGGGCGAAGCACATCAGGCCGTAGCCGAAGGTGGTCACGAGGGTGGGCCAGGGCACGGGCA
GCTTGCCGGTGGTGCAGATGAACTTCAGGGTCAGCTTGCCGTAGGTGGCATCGCCCTCGCCCTCGCCGGA
CACGCTGAACTTGTGGCCGTTTACGTCGCCGTCCAGCTCGACCAGGATGGGCACCACCCCGGTGAACAGC
TCCTCGCCCTTGCTCACCATTTTCGCAGGAAAGATTGTCTCTTGAAGGGTTTGAAGAGAGGGGAAGATAA
AAGAGAAGAGAAGAGAGTTGCATGGAATTGCATTTTAGTTGATTTTTTGGAAGGATTTGGTCCACCCTAT
CTTCATCAAGTCACATACACCACCAGTTTTTTTATTTTGTATTCAGATTTTAAGACATTGCTCTTTTGTC
TTGACCTGTCTTGCAAATGGCATATTCTACTGGAAACTTATGTCAAGCAAATTCAAAATTGAAAGAGAAA
TTGATTTCTTAGAATATACTTTCGCCATTTTAGTTTCCTATCTCCATGCAAATATAATCAATGGAGATGG
TGTAAGAAAAGAAAAAATTCGGGGGCGGCCGCGGAGCCTGCTTTTTTGTACAAAGTTGGCATTATAAAAA
AGCATTGCTCATCAATTTGTTGCA
