Features (pLannotate 1.2.2; 26 found; start..end, strand, type, name):
      1..345     +  promoter       CaMV 35S promoter: strong constitutive promoter from cauliflower mosaic virus
    298..344     +  promoter       minimal CaMV 35S promoter: minimal 35S promoter from cauliflower mosaic virus
    377..402     +  misc_feature   TMV Ω (fragment): translational enhancer from the tobacco mosaic virus 5'-leader sequence (Gallie et al., 1988)
    453..1163    +  CDS            mApple: photostable monomeric derivative of DsRed (Shaner et al., 2008) mammalian codon-optimized
   1169..1189    -  protein_bind   attB2: mutant version of attB; core recombination site for the Gateway® BP reaction BP Clonase™
   1261..1420    +  polyA_signal   CaMV poly(A) signal (fragment): cauliflower mosaic virus polyadenylation signal
   1510..1534    +  misc_feature   RB T-DNA repeat: right border repeat from nopaline C58 T-DNA
   1904..2305    +  CDS            Y4CG_SINFN (fragment): Protein inferred from homology: Swiss-Prot protein existence level 3. From Sinorhizobium fredii (strain NBRC 101917 / NGR234).
   2865..3494    +  CDS            pVS1 StaA: stability protein from the Pseudomonas plasmid pVS1 (Heeb et al., 2000)
   3923..4996    +  CDS            pVS1 RepA: replication protein from the Pseudomonas plasmid pVS1 (Heeb et al., 2000)
   5062..5256    +  rep_origin     pVS1 oriV: origin of replication for the Pseudomonas plasmid pVS1 (Heeb et al., 2000)
   5459..5498    +  CDS            rop (fragment): Rop protein, which maintains plasmids at low copy number; rop
   5600..5740    +  misc_feature   bom: basis of mobility region from pBR322
   5926..6514    -  rep_origin     ori: high-copy-number ColE1/pMB1/pBR322/pUC origin of replication
   6760..7547    -  CDS            SmR (fragment): aminoglycoside adenylyltransferase (Murphy, 1985); aadA; confers resistance to spectinomycin and streptomycin
   7558..7614    -  CDS            GmR (fragment): gentamycin acetyltransferase; aacC1; confers resistance to gentamycin
   7790..7813    -  promoter       Pc promoter (fragment): intI1 (promoter lies within the coding sequence); class 1 integron promoter
   8072..8096    +  misc_feature   LB T-DNA repeat: left border repeat from nopaline C58 T-DNA
   8189..8441    -  terminator     NOS terminator: nopaline synthase terminator and poly(A) signal
   8466..9030    -  CDS            NrsR (fragment): nourseothricin acetyltransferase; Streptomyces noursei nat1; confers resistance to nourseothricin
   9078..9257    -  promoter       NOS promoter: nopaline synthase promoter
   9367..9619    -  terminator     NOS terminator: nopaline synthase terminator and poly(A) signal
   9625..9646    +  protein_bind   attB2 (fragment): mutant version of attB; recombination site for the Gateway® BP reaction BP Clonase™
   9664..10380   -  CDS            mCitrine: mCitrine is a basic (constitutively fluorescent) yellow fluorescent protein published in 2001, derived from Aequorea victoria.
  10745..10806   -  protein_bind   attL1 (fragment): mutant version of attL; recombination site for the Gateway® LR reaction LR Clonase™
  10814..11413   +  CDS            IBMP_CAMVB (fragment): Experimental evidence at protein level: Swiss-Prot protein existence level 1. Enhances the ribosomal termination-reinitiation event leading to the translation of major open reading frames on the polycistronic viral RNAs. From Cauliflower mosaic virus (strain Bari 1) (CaMV).
>Addgene plasmid #140409 | GS1.1/ADPGPP-350 | addgene full sequence | sequence record 297821 | Addgene NGS Result
TGAGACTTTTCAACAAAGGGTAATATCGGGAAACCTCCTCGGATTCCATTGCCCAGCTATCTGTCACTTC
ATCAAAAGGACAGTAGAAAAGGAAGGTGGCACCTACAAATGCCATCATTGCGATAAAGGAAAGGCTATCG
TTCAAGATGCCCCTGCCGACAGTGGTCCCAAAGATGGACCCCCACCCACGAGGAGCATCGTGGAAAAAGA
AGACGTTCCAACCACGTCTTCAAAGCAAGTGGATTGATGTGATATCTCCACTGACGTAAGGGATGACGCA
CAATCCCACTATCCTTCGCAAGACCCTTCCTCTATATAAGGAAGTTCATTTCATTTGGAGAGGACTCCGG
TATTTTTACAACAATTACCACAACAAAACAAACAACAAACAACATTACAATTTACTATTCTAGTCGACCT
GCAGGCGGCCGCACTAGTGATATCACAAGTTTATGGTGAGCAAGGGCGAGGAGAATAACATGGCCATCAT
CAAGGAGTTCATGCGCTTCAAGGTGCACATGGAGGGCTCCGTGAACGGCCACGAGTTCGAGATCGAGGGC
GAGGGCGAGGGCCGCCCCTACGAGGCCTTTCAGACCGCTAAGCTGAAGGTGACCAAGGGTGGCCCCCTGC
CCTTCGCCTGGGACATCCTGTCCCCTCAGTTCATGTACGGCTCCAAGGTCTACATTAAGCACCCAGCCGA
CATCCCCGACTACTTCAAGCTGTCCTTCCCCGAGGGCTTCAGGTGGGAGCGCGTGATGAACTTCGAGGAC
GGCGGCATTATTCACGTTAACCAGGACTCCTCCCTGCAGGACGGCGTGTTCATCTACAAGGTGAAGCTGC
GCGGCACCAACTTCCCCTCCGACGGCCCCGTAATGCAGAAGAAGACCATGGGCTGGGAGGCCTCCGAGGA
GCGGATGTACCCCGAGGACGGCGCCCTGAAGAGCGAGATCAAGAAGAGGCTGAAGCTGAAGGACGGCGGC
CACTACGCCGCCGAGGTCAAGACCACCTACAAGGCCAAGAAGCCCGTGCAGCTGCCCGGCGCCTACATCG
TCGACATCAAGTTGGACATCGTGTCCCACAACGAGGACTACACCATCGTGGAACAGTACGAACGCGCCGA
GGGCCGCCACTCCACCGGCGGCATGGACGAGCTGTACAAGTAATCGTTCAGCTTTCTTGTACAAAGTGGT
GATATCCCGCGGCCATGCTAGAGTCCGCAAAAATCACCAGTCTCTCTCTACAAATCTATCTCTCTCTATT
TTTCTCCAGAATAATGTGTGAGTAGTTCCCAGATAAGGGAATTAGGGTTCTTATAGGGTTTCGCTCATGT
GTTGAGCATATAAGAAACCCTTAGTATGTATTTGTATTTGTAAAATACTTCTATCAATAAAATTTCTAAT
TCCTAAAACCAAAATCCAGTGACCTGCAGGCATGCGACGTCGGGCCCAAGCTTAGCTTGAGCTTGGATCA
GATTGTCGTTTCCCGCCTTCAGTTTAAACTATCAGTGTTTGACAGGATATATTGGCGGGTAAACCTAAGA
GAAAAGAGCGTTTATTAGAATAATCGGATATTTAAAAGGGCGTGAAAAGGTTTATCCGTTCGTCCATTTG
TATGTGCATGCCAACCACAGGGTTCCCCTCGGGATCAAAGTACTTTAAAGTACTTTAAAGTACTTTAAAG
TACTTTGATCCAACCCCTCCGCTGCTATAGTGCAGTCGGCTTCTGACGTTCAGTGCAGCCGTCTTCTGAA
AACGACATGTCGCACAAGTCCTAAGTTACGCGACAGGCTGCCGCCCTGCCCTTTTCCTGGCGTTTTCTTG
TCGCGTGTTTTAGTCGCATAAAGTAGAATACTTGCGACTAGAACCGGAGACATTACGCCATGAACAAGAG
CGCCGCCGCTGGCCTGCTGGGCTATGCCCGCGTCAGCACCGACGACCAGGACTTGACCAACCAACGGGCC
GAACTGCACGCGGCCGGCTGCACCAAGCTGTTTTCCGAGAAGATCACCGGCACCAGGCGCGACCGCCCGG
AGCTGGCCAGGATGCTTGACCACCTACGCCCTGGCGACGTTGTGACAGTGACCAGGCTAGACCGCCTGGC
CCGCAGCACCCGCGACCTACTGGACATTGCCGAGCGCATCCAGGAGGCCGGCGCGGGCCTGCGTAGCCTG
GCAGAGCCGTGGGCCGACACCACCACGCCGGCCGGCCGCATGGTGTTGACCGTGTTCGCCGGCATTGCCG
AGTTCGAGCGTTCCCTAATCATCGACCGCACCCGGAGCGGGCGCGAGGCCGCCAAGGCCCGAGGCGTGAA
GTTTGGCCCCCGCCCTACCCTCACCCCGGCACAGATCGCGCACGCCCGCGAGCTGATCGACCAGGAAGGC
CGCACCGTGAAAGAGGCGGCTGCACTGCTTGGCGTGCATCGCTCGACCCTGTACCGCGCACTTGAGCGCA
GCGAGGAAGTGACGCCCACCGAGGCCAGGCGGCGCGGTGCCTTCCGTGAGGACGCATTGACCGAGGCCGA
CGCCCTGGCGGCCGCCGAGAATGAACGCCAAGAGGAACAAGCATGAAACCGCACCAGGACGGCCAGGACG
AACCGTTTTTCATTACCGAAGAGATCGAGGCGGAGATGATCGCGGCCGGGTACGTGTTCGAGCCGCCCGC
GCACGTCTCAACCGTGCGGCTGCATGAAATCCTGGCCGGTTTGTCTGATGCCAAGCTGGCGGCCTGGCCG
GCCAGCTTGGCCGCTGAAGAAACCGAGCGCCGCCGTCTAAAAAGGTGATGTGTATTTGAGTAAAACAGCT
TGCGTCATGCGGTCGCTGCGTATATGATGCGATGAGTAAATAAACAAATACGCAAGGGGAACGCATGAAG
GTTATCGCTGTACTTAACCAGAAAGGCGGGTCAGGCAAGACGACCATCGCAACCCATCTAGCCCGCGCCC
TGCAACTCGCCGGGGCCGATGTTCTGTTAGTCGATTCCGATCCCCAGGGCAGTGCCCGCGATTGGGCGGC
CGTGCGGGAAGATCAACCGCTAACCGTTGTCGGCATCGACCGCCCGACGATTGACCGCGACGTGAAGGCC
ATCGGCCGGCGCGACTTCGTAGTGATCGACGGAGCGCCCCAGGCGGCGGACTTGGCTGTGTCCGCGATCA
AGGCAGCCGACTTCGTGCTGATTCCGGTGCAGCCAAGCCCTTACGACATATGGGCCACCGCCGACCTGGT
GGAGCTGGTTAAGCAGCGCATTGAGGTCACGGATGGAAGGCTACAAGCGGCCTTTGTCGTGTCGCGGGCG
ATCAAAGGCACGCGCATCGGCGGTGAGGTTGCCGAGGCGCTGGCCGGGTACGAGCTGCCCATTCTTGAGT
CCCGTATCACGCAGCGCGTGAGCTACCCAGGCACTGCCGCCGCCGGCACAACCGTTCTTGAATCAGAACC
CGAGGGCGACGCTGCCCGCGAGGTCCAGGCGCTGGCCGCTGAAATTAAATCAAAACTCATTTGAGTTAAT
GAGGTAAAGAGAAAATGAGCAAAAGCACAAACACGCTAAGTGCCGGCCGTCCGAGCGCACGCAGCAGCAA
GGCTGCAACGTTGGCCAGCCTGGCAGACACGCCAGCCATGAAGCGGGTCAACTTTCAGTTGCCGGCGGAG
GATCACACCAAGCTGAAGATGTACGCGGTACGCCAAGGCAAGACCATTACCGAGCTGCTATCTGAATACA
TCGCGCAGCTACCAGAGTAAATGAGCAAATGAATAAATGAGTAGATGAATTTTAGCGGCTAAAGGAGGCG
GCATGGAAAATCAAGAACAACCAGGCACCGACGCCGTGGAATGCCCCATGTGTGGAGGAACGGGCGGTTG
GCCAGGCGTAAGCGGCTGGGTTGTCTGCCGGCCCTGCAATGGCACTGGAACCCCCAAGCCCGAGGAATCG
GCGTGAGCGGTCGCAAACCATCCGGCCCGGTACAAATCGGCGCGGCGCTGGGTGATGACCTGGTGGAGAA
GTTGAAGGCCGCGCAGGCCGCCCAGCGGCAACGCATCGAGGCAGAAGCACGCCCCGGTGAATCGTGGCAA
GCGGCCGCTGATCGAATCCGCAAAGAATCCCGGCAACCGCCGGCAGCCGGTGCGCCGTCGATTAGGAAGC
CGCCCAAGGGCGACGAGCAACCAGATTTTTTCGTTCCGATGCTCTATGACGTGGGCACCCGCGATAGTCG
CAGCATCATGGACGTGGCCGTTTTCCGTCTGTCGAAGCGTGACCGACGAGCTGGCGAGGTGATCCGCTAC
GAGCTTCCAGACGGGCACGTAGAGGTTTCCGCAGGGCCGGCCGGCATGGCCAGTGTGTGGGATTACGACC
TGGTACTGATGGCGGTTTCCCATCTAACCGAATCCATGAACCGATACCGGGAAGGGAAGGGAGACAAGCC
CGGCCGCGTGTTCCGTCCACACGTTGCGGACGTACTCAAGTTCTGCCGGCGAGCCGATGGCGGAAAGCAG
AAAGACGACCTGGTAGAAACCTGCATTCGGTTAAACACCACGCACGTTGCCATGCAGCGTACGAAGAAGG
CCAAGAACGGCCGCCTGGTGACGGTATCCGAGGGTGAAGCCTTGATTAGCCGCTACAAGATCGTAAAGAG
CGAAACCGGGCGGCCGGAGTACATCGAGATCGAGCTAGCTGATTGGATGTACCGCGAGATCACAGAAGGC
AAGAACCCGGACGTGCTGACGGTTCACCCCGATTACTTTTTGATCGATCCCGGCATCGGCCGTTTTCTCT
ACCGCCTGGCACGCCGCGCCGCAGGCAAGGCAGAAGCCAGATGGTTGTTCAAGACGATCTACGAACGCAG
TGGCAGCGCCGGAGAGTTCAAGAAGTTCTGTTTCACCGTGCGCAAGCTGATCGGGTCAAATGACCTGCCG
GAGTACGATTTGAAGGAGGAGGCGGGGCAGGCTGGCCCGATCCTAGTCATGCGCTACCGCAACCTGATCG
AGGGCGAAGCATCCGCCGGTTCCTAATGTACGGAGCAGATGCTAGGGCAAATTGCCCTAGCAGGGGAAAA
AGGTCGAAAAGGTCTCTTTCCTGTGGATAGCACGTACATTGGGAACCCAAAGCCGTACATTGGGAACCGG
AACCCGTACATTGGGAACCCAAAGCCGTACATTGGGAACCGGTCACACATGTAAGTGACTGATATAAAAG
AGAAAAAAGGCGATTTTTCCGCCTAAAACTCTTTAAAACTTATTAAAACTCTTAAAACCCGCCTGGCCTG
TGCATAACTGTCTGGCCAGCGCACAGCCGAAGAGCTGCAAAAAGCGCCTACCCTTCGGTCGCTGCGCTCC
CTACGCCCCGCCGCTTCGCGTCGGCCTATCGCGGCCGCTGGCCGCTCAAAAATGGCTGGCCTACGGCCAG
GCAATCTACCAGGGCGCGGACAAGCCGCGCCGTCGCCACTCGACCGCCGGCGCCCACATCAAGGCACCCT
GCCTCGCGCGTTTCGGTGATGACGGTGAAAACCTCTGACACATGCAGCTCCCGGAGACGGTCACAGCTTG
TCTGTAAGCGGATGCCGGGAGCAGACAAGCCCGTCAGGGCGCGTCAGCGGGTGTTGGCGGGTGTCGGGGC
GCAGCCATGACCCAGTCACGTAGCGATAGCGGAGTGTATACTGGCTTAACTATGCGGCATCAGAGCAGAT
TGTACTGAGAGTGCACCATATGCGGTGTGAAATACCGCACAGATGCGTAAGGAGAAAATACCGCATCAGG
CGCTCTTCCGCTTCCTCGCTCACTGACTCGCTGCGCTCGGTCGTTCGGCTGCGGCGAGCGGTATCAGCTC
ACTCAAAGGCGGTAATACGGTTATCCACAGAATCAGGGGATAACGCAGGAAAGAACATGTGAGCAAAAGG
CCAGCAAAAGGCCAGGAACCGTAAAAAGGCCGCGTTGCTGGCGTTTTTCCATAGGCTCCGCCCCCCTGAC
GAGCATCACAAAAATCGACGCTCAAGTCAGAGGTGGCGAAACCCGACAGGACTATAAAGATACCAGGCGT
TTCCCCCTGGAAGCTCCCTCGTGCGCTCTCCTGTTCCGACCCTGCCGCTTACCGGATACCTGTCCGCCTT
TCTCCCTTCGGGAAGCGTGGCGCTTTCTCATAGCTCACGCTGTAGGTATCTCAGTTCGGTGTAGGTCGTT
CGCTCCAAGCTGGGCTGTGTGCACGAACCCCCCGTTCAGCCCGACCGCTGCGCCTTATCCGGTAACTATC
GTCTTGAGTCCAACCCGGTAAGACACGACTTATCGCCACTGGCAGCAGCCACTGGTAACAGGATTAGCAG
AGCGAGGTATGTAGGCGGTGCTACAGAGTTCTTGAAGTGGTGGCCTAACTACGGCTACACTAGAAGGACA
GTATTTGGTATCTGCGCTCTGCTGAAGCCAGTTACCTTCGGAAAAAGAGTTGGTAGCTCTTGATCCGGCA
AACAAACCACCGCTGGTAGCGGTGGTTTTTTTGTTTGCAAGCAGCAGATTACGCGCAGAAAAAAAGGATC
TCAAGAAGATCCTTTGATCTTTTCTACGGGGTCTGACGCTCAGTGGAACGAAAACTCACGTTTAGGGATT
TTGGTCATGCATGATATATCTCCCAATTTGTGTAGGGCTTATTATGCACGCTTAAAAATAATAAAAGCAG
ACTTGACCTGATAGTTTGGCTGTGAGCAATTATGTGCTTAGTGCATCTAACGCTTGAGTTAAGCCGCGCC
GCGAAGCGGCGTCGGCTTGAACGAATTTCTAGCTAGACATTATTTGCCGACTACCTTGGTGATCTCGCCT
TTCACGTAGTGGACAAATTCTTCCAACTGATCTGCGCGCGAGGCCAAGCGATCTTCTTCTTGTCCAAGAT
AAGCCTGTCTAGCTTCAAGTATGACGGGCTGATACTGGGCCGGCAGGCGCTCCATTGCCCAGTCGGCAGC
GACATCCTTCGGCGCGATTTTGCCGGTTACTGCGCTGTACCAAATGCGGGACAACGTAAGCACTACATTT
CGCTCATCGCCAGCCCAGTCGGGCGGCGAGTTCCATAGCGTTAAGGTTTCATTTAGCGCCTCAAATAGAT
CCTGTTCAGGAACCGGATCAAAGAGTTCCTCCGCCGCTGGACCTACCAAGGCAACGCTATGTTCTCTTGC
TTTTGTCAGCAAGATAGCCAGATCAATGTCGATCGTGGCTGGCTCGAAGATACCTGCAAGAATGTCATTG
CGCTGCCATTCTCCAAATTGCAGTTCGCGCTTAGCTGGATAACGCCACGGAATGATGTCGTCGTGCACAA
CAATGGTGACTTCTACAGCGCGGAGAATCTCGCTCTCTCCAGGGGAAGCCGAAGTTTCCAAAAGGTCGTT
GATCAAAGCTCGCCGCGTTGTTTCATCAAGCCTTACGGTCACCGTAACCAGCAAATCAATATCACTGTGT
GGCTTCAGGCCGCCATCCACTGCGGAGCCGTACAAATGTACGGCCAGCAACGTCGGTTCGAGATGGCGCT
CGATGACGCCAACTACCTCTGATAGTTGAGTCGATACTTCGGCGATCACCGCTTCCCCCATGATGTTTAA
CTTTGTTTTAGGGCGACTGCCCTGCTGCGTAACATCGTTGCTGCTCCATAACATCAAACATCGACCCACG
GCGTAACGCGCTTGCTGCTTGGATGCCCGAGGCATAGACTGTACCCCAAAAAAACAGTCATAACAAGCCA
TGAAAACCGCCACTGCGCCGTTACCACCGCTGCGTTCGGTCAAGGTTCTGGACCAGTTGCGTGAGCGCAT
ACGCTACTTGCATTACAGCTTACGAACCGAACAGGCTTATGTCCACTGGGTTCGTGCCCGAATTGATCAC
AGGCAGCAACGCTCTGTCATCGTTACAATCAACATGCTACCCTCCGCGAGATCATCCGTGTTTCAAACCC
GGCAGCTTAGTTGCCGTTCTTCCGAATAGCATCGGTAACATGAGCAAAGTCTGCCGCCTTACAACGGCTC
TCCCGCTGACGCCGTCCCGGACTGATGGGCTGCCTGTATCGAGTGGTGATTTTGTGCCGAGCTGCCGGTC
GGGGAGCTGTTGGCTGGCTGGTGGCAGGATATATTGTGGTGTAAACAAATTGACGCTTAGACAACTTAAT
AACACATTGCGGACGTTTTTAATGTACTGAATTAACGCCGAATTGAATTATCAGCTTGCATGCCGGTCGA
TCTAGTAACATAGATGACACCGCGCGCGATAATTTATCCTAGTTTGCGCGCTATATTTTGTTTTCTATCG
CGTATTAAATGTATAATTGCGGGACTCTAATCATAAAAACCCATCTCATAAATAACGTCATGCATTACAT
GTTAATTATTACATGCTTAACGTAATTCAACAGAAATTATATGATAATCATCGCAAGACCGGCAACAGGA
TTCAATCTTAAGAAACTTTATTGCCAAATGTTTGAACGATCTGCTTGACTCTAGGGGTCATCATTAGGGG
CAGGGCATGCTCATGTAGAGCGCCTGCTCGCCGTCCGAGGCGGTGCCGTCGTACAGGGCGGTGTCCAGGC
CGCAGAGGGTGAACCCCATCCGCCGGTACGCGTGGATCGCCGGTGCGTTGACGTTGGTGACCTCCAGCCA
GAGGTGCCCGGCACCCCGCTCGCGGGCGAACTCCGTCGCGAGCCCCATCAACGCGCGCCCGACCCCGTGC
CCCCGGTGCTCCGGGGCGACCTCGATGTCCTCGACGGTCAGCCGGCGGTTCCAGCCGGAGTACGAGACGA
CCACGAAGCCCGCCAGGTCGCCGTCGTCCCCGTACGCGACGAACGTCCGAGAGTCCGGGTCGCCGTCCTC
CCCGTCGTCCGATTCGTCGTCCGATTCGTCGTCGGGGAACACCTTGGTCAGGGGCGGGTCCACCGGCACC
TCCCGCAGGGTGAAGCCGTCCCCGGTGGCGGTGACGCGGAAGACGGTGTCGGTGGTGAAGGACCCATCCA
GTGCCTCGATGGCCTCGGCGTCCCCCGGGACACTGGTGCGGTACCGGTAAGCCGTGTCGTCAAGAGTGGT
ACCCATGGTAGATCCCCTCGATCGAGTTGAGAGTGAATATGAGACTCTAATTGGATACCGAGGGGAATTT
ATGGAACGTCAGTGGAGCATTTTTGACAAGAAATATTTGCTAGCTGATAGTGACCTTAGGCGACTTTTGA
ACGCGCAATAATGGTTTCTGACGTATGTGCTTAGCTCATTAAACTCCAGAAACCCGCGGCTCAGTGGCTC
CTTCAACGTTGCGGTTCTGTCAGTTCCAAACGTAAAACGGCTTGTCCCGCGTCATCGGCGGGGGTCATAA
CGTGACTCCCTTAATTCTCCGCTCATGATTGATAATTCGAGCTCTCCCATATGGTCGATCTAGTAACATA
GATGACACCGCGCGCGATAATTTATCCTAGTTTGCGCGCTATATTTTGTTTTCTATCGCGTATTAAATGT
ATAATTGCGGGACTCTAATCATAAAAACCCATCTCATAAATAACGTCATGCATTACATGTTAATTATTAC
ATGCTTAACGTAATTCAACAGAAATTATATGATAATCATCGCAAGACCGGCAACAGGATTCAATCTTAAG
AAACTTTATTGCCAAATGTTTGAACGATCTGCCAACTTTGTACAAGAAAGCTGGGTCGGCGCGCCCACCC
TTACTTGTACAGCTCGTCCATGCCGAGAGTGATCCCGGCGGCGGTCACGAACTCCAGCAGGACCATGTGA
TCGCGCTTCTCGTTGGGGTCTTTGCTCAGCTTGGACTGGTAGCTCAGGTAGTGGTTGTCGGGCAGCAGCA
CGGGGCCGTCGCCGATGGGGGTGTTCTGCTGGTAGTGGTCGGCGAGCTGCACGCTGCCGTCCTCGATGTT
GTGGCGGATCTTGAAGTTCACCTTGATGCCGTTCTTCTGCTTGTCGGCCATGATATAGACGTTGTGGCTG
TTGTAGTTGTACTCCAGCTTGTGCCCCAGGATGTTGCCGTCCTCCTTGAAGTCGATGCCCTTCAGCTCGA
TGCGGTTCACCAGGGTGTCGCCCTCGAACTTCACCTCGGCGCGGGTCTTGTAGTTGCCGTCGTCCTTGAA
GAAGATGGTGCGCTCCTGGACGTAGCCTTCGGGCATGGCGGACTTGAAGAAGTCGTGCTGCTTCATGTGG
TCGGGGTAGCGGGCGAAGCACATCAGGCCGTAGCCGAAGGTGGTCACGAGGGTGGGCCAGGGCACGGGCA
GCTTGCCGGTGGTGCAGATGAACTTCAGGGTCAGCTTGCCGTAGGTGGCATCGCCCTCGCCCTCGCCGGA
CACGCTGAACTTGTGGCCGTTTACGTCGCCGTCCAGCTCGACCAGGATGGGCACCACCCCGGTGAACAGC
TCCTCGCCCTTGCTCACCATTTTCGCAGGAAAGATTGTCTCTTGAAGGGTTTGAAGAGAGGGGAAGATAA
AAGAGAAGAGAAGAGAGTTGCATGGAATTGCATTTTAGTTGATTTTTTGGAAGGATTTGGTCCACCCTAT
CTTCATCAAGTCACATACACCACCAGTTTTTTTATTTTGTATTCAGATTTTAAGACATTGCTCTTTTGTC
TTGACCTGTCTTGCAAATGGCATATTCTACTGGAAACTTATGTCAAGCAAATTCAAAATTGAAAGAGAAA
TTGATTTCTTAGAATATACTTTCGCCATTTTAGTTTCCTATCTCCATGCAAATATAATCAATGGAGATGG
TGTAAGAAAAGAAAAAATTCGGGGGCGGCCGCGGAGCCTGCTTTTTTGTACAAAGTTGGCATTATAAAAA
AGCATTGCTCATCAATTTGTTGCAACTAGAGCCAAGCTGATCTCCTTTGCCCCGGAGATCACCATGGACG
ACTTTCTCTATCTCTACGATCTAGGAAGAAAGTTCGACGGAGAAGGTGACGATACCATGTTCACCACCGA
TAATGAGAAGATTAGCCTCTTCAATTTCAGAAAGAATGCTGACCCACAGATGGTTAGAGAGGCCTACGCG
GCAGGTCTCATCAAGACGATCTACCCGAGTAATAATCTCCAGGAGATCAAATACCTTCCCAAGAAGGTTA
AAGATGCAGTCAAAAGATTCAGGACTAACTGCATCAAGAACACAGAGAAAGATATATTTCTCAAGATCAG
AAGTACTATTCCAGTATGGACGATTCAAGGCTTGCTTCATAAACCAAGGCAAGTAATAGAGATTGGAGTC
TCTAAGAAAGTAGTTCCTACTGAATCAAAGGCCATGGAGTCAAAAATTCAGATCGAGGATCTAACAGAAC
TCGCCGTGAAGACTGGCGAACAGTTCATACAGAGTCTTTTACGACTCAATGACAAGAAGAAAATCTTCGT
CAACATGGTGGAGCACGACACTCTCGTCTACTCCAAGAATATCAAAGATACAGTCTCAGAAGACCAAAGG
GCTAT
